Addgene plasmid #80233: non-targeting control gRNA (BRDN0001145662)
Purpose: 3rd generation lentiviral gRNA plasmid, non-targeting control gRNA
Depositing lab: John Doench & David Root. Depositing organization: Broad Institute. Publication: Optimized sgRNA design to maximize activity and minimize off-target effects of CRISPR-Cas9. Doench JG, Fusi N, Sullender M, Hegde M, Vaimberg EW, Donovan KF, Smith I, Tothova Z, Wilen C, Orchard R, Virgin HW, Listgarten J, Root DE. Nat Biotechnol. 2016 Jan 18. doi: 10.1038/nbt.3437. PubMed 26780180.
Backbone
  Vector backbone: lentiGuide-Puro
  Backbone manufacturer: Zhang Lab (Addgene plasmid # 52963)
  Vector type: Mammalian Expression, Lentiviral, CRISPR
  Selectable markers: Puromycin
Growth in bacteria
  Bacterial resistance: Ampicillin, 100 μg/mL
  Growth temperature: 37°C
  Growth strain: DH5alpha
  Copy number: High Copy
Gene/Insert
  Gene/Insert name: Non-targeting control gRNA
  gRNA/shRNA sequence: CGAAGTCTTTCTTAGATGGT
  Species: H. sapiens (human)
  Promoter: hU6
  Cloning method: Unknown
  Sequencing primers: 5′ U6-F; 3′ pS2-R
Terms and licenses: Academic/Nonprofit Terms; Industry Terms: Not Available to Industry
How to cite: non-targeting control gRNA (BRDN0001145662) was a gift from John Doench & David Root (Addgene plasmid # 80233 ; http://n2t.net/addgene:80233 ; RRID:Addgene_80233)
