[The description below was written by a language model from this plasmid's Addgene catalogue record and pLannotate feature annotations shown in this document.]
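Description:
Non-targeting control gRNA (BRDN0001145662) is a third-generation lentiviral guide RNA plasmid built on the lentiGuide-Puro backbone, intended for mammalian CRISPR experiments. It is propagated in E. coli as a high-copy plasmid through a ColE1/pUC-type origin with ampicillin resistance (AmpR, β-lactamase). The backbone also carries an f1 origin, an SV40 origin and remnants of lac and T7/T3 cloning-vector sequences. The annotated full sequence is 8,323 nt.

The lentiviral cassette begins with an RSV promoter fused to a truncated HIV-1 5' LTR, which makes genomic RNA production in packaging cells Tat-independent, as is typical of third-generation designs. This is followed by the Ψ packaging signal with a partial gag fragment and the Rev response element for Rev-dependent nuclear export. It ends in a self-inactivating ΔU3 3' LTR followed by an SV40 polyadenylation signal. Within this unit, a human U6 RNA polymerase III promoter drives a 20-nt spacer joined to the Streptococcus pyogenes Cas9 gRNA scaffold. A cPPT/CTS element lies downstream of this guide cassette. Next, an EF-1α core promoter with its intron A expresses puromycin N-acetyltransferase, allowing selection of transduced cells, and a WPRE enhances transcript expression.

The plasmid encodes no Cas9, so the nuclease must be supplied separately, for example in a Cas9-expressing cell line. The record lists the species as human and describes the guide as non-targeting. It therefore serves as a negative control alongside gene-targeting guides in the same backbone, controlling for the effects of transduction, selection and Cas9/gRNA expression in knockout experiments or screens.
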