Features (pLannotate 1.2.2; 29 found; start..end, strand, type, name):
     14..80      +  CDS            small t antigen (fragment): SV40 (simian virus 40) small t antigen
    106..317     +  promoter       EF-1α core promoter: core promoter for human elongation factor EF-1α
    318..1256    +  intron         EF-1α intron A: intron upstream of the start codon of human EF-1α
   1278..1877    +  CDS            PuroR (fragment): puromycin N-acetyltransferase; pac from Streptomyces; confers resistance to puromycin
   1893..2481    +  misc_feature   WPRE: woodchuck hepatitis virus posttranscriptional regulatory element
   2532..2551    +  misc_feature   cPPT/CTS (fragment): central polypurine tract and central termination sequence of HIV-1
   2553..2786    +  LTR            3' LTR (ΔU3): self-inactivating 3' long terminal repeat (LTR) from HIV-1
   2864..2985    +  polyA_signal   SV40 poly(A) signal: SV40 polyadenylation signal
   3025..3160    +  rep_origin     SV40 ori: SV40 origin of replication
   3181..3199    -  promoter       T7 promoter: promoter for bacteriophage T7 RNA polymerase
   3207..3362    +  CDS            lacZα (fragment): LacZα fragment of β-galactosidase; lacZ fragment
   3367..3795    +  rep_origin     f1 ori (sequence partly withheld): f1 bacteriophage origin of replication; arrow indicates direction of (+) strand synthesis
   3848..3952    +  promoter       AmpR promoter: bla
   3953..4813    +  CDS            AmpR: β-lactamase; bla; confers resistance to ampicillin, carbenicillin, and related antibiotics
   4984..5572    +  rep_origin     ori: high-copy-number ColE1/pMB1/pBR322/pUC origin of replication
   5755..5847    +  CDS            lacI (fragment): lac repressor; lacI; The lac repressor binds to the lac operator to inhibit transcription in E. coli. This inhibition can be relieved by adding lactose or isopropyl-β-D-thiogalactopyranoside (IPTG).
   5860..5881    +  protein_bind   CAP binding site: CAP binding activates transcription in the presence of cAMP. E. coli catabolite activator protein
   5896..5926    +  promoter       lac promoter: promoter for the E. coli lac operon
   5934..5950    +  protein_bind   lac operator: The lac repressor binds to the lac operator to inhibit transcription in E. coli. This inhibition can be relieved by adding lactose or isopropyl-β-D-thiogalactopyranoside (IPTG). lac repressor encoded by lacI
   5995..6013    +  promoter       T3 promoter: promoter for bacteriophage T3 RNA polymerase
   6041..6267    +  promoter       RSV promoter: Rous sarcoma virus enhancer/promoter
   6268..6448    +  LTR            5' LTR (truncated): truncated 5' long terminal repeat (LTR) from HIV-1
   6495..6620    +  misc_feature   HIV-1 Ψ: packaging signal of human immunodeficiency virus type 1
   6604..6967    +  CDS            HIV-1 gag (fragment): gag protein from human immunodeficiency virus 1; gag
   7113..7346    +  misc_feature   RRE: The Rev response element (RRE) of HIV-1 allows for Rev-dependent mRNA export from the nucleus to the cytoplasm.
   7723..7749    +  CDS            Rev (fragment): human immunodeficiency virus 1 (HIV-1) Rev protein; rev; enhances nuclear export of unspliced and incompletely spliced viral mRNAs
   7753..7993    +  promoter       U6 promoter: RNA polymerase III promoter for human U6 snRNA
   8023..8098    +  misc_RNA       gRNA scaffold: guide RNA scaffold for the Streptococcus pyogenes CRISPR/Cas9 system
   8154..8271    +  misc_feature   cPPT/CTS: central polypurine tract and central termination sequence of HIV-1
>Addgene plasmid #80233 | non-targeting control gRNA (BRDN0001145662) | depositor full sequence | sequence record 150944 | Full Sequence
CCCGGGTGCAAAGATGGATAAAGTTTTAAACAGAGAGGAATCTTTGCAGCTAATGGACCTTCTAGGTCTT
GAAAGGAGTGGGAATTGGCTCCGGTGCCCGTCAGTGGGCAGAGCGCACATCGCCCACAGTCCCCGAGAAG
TTGGGGGGAGGGGTCGGCAATTGATCCGGTGCCTAGAGAAGGTGGCGCGGGGTAAACTGGGAAAGTGATG
TCGTGTACTGGCTCCGCCTTTTTCCCGAGGGTGGGGGAGAACCGTATATAAGTGCAGTAGTCGCCGTGAA
CGTTCTTTTTCGCAACGGGTTTGCCGCCAGAACACAGGTAAGTGCCGTGTGTGGTTCCCGCGGGCCTGGC
CTCTTTACGGGTTATGGCCCTTGCGTGCCTTGAATTACTTCCACCTGGCTGCAGTACGTGATTCTTGATC
CCGAGCTTCGGGTTGGAAGTGGGTGGGAGAGTTCGAGGCCTTGCGCTTAAGGAGCCCCTTCGCCTCGTGC
TTGAGTTGAGGCCTGGCCTGGGCGCTGGGGCCGCCGCGTGCGAATCTGGTGGCACCTTCGCGCCTGTCTC
GCTGCTTTCGATAAGTCTCTAGCCATTTAAAATTTTTGATGACCTGCTGCGACGCTTTTTTTCTGGCAAG
ATAGTCTTGTAAATGCGGGCCAAGATCTGCACACTGGTATTTCGGTTTTTGGGGCCGCGGGCGGCGACGG
GGCCCGTGCGTCCCAGCGCACATGTTCGGCGAGGCGGGGCCTGCGAGCGCGGCCACCGAGAATCGGACGG
GGGTAGTCTCAAGCTGGCCGGCCTGCTCTGGTGCCTGGCCTCGCGCCGCCGTGTATCGCCCCGCCCTGGG
CGGCAAGGCTGGCCCGGTCGGCACCAGTTGCGTGAGCGGAAAGATGGCCGCTTCCCGGCCCTGCTGCAGG
GAGCTCAAAATGGAGGACGCGGCGCTCGGGAGAGCGGGCGGGTGAGTCACCCACACAAAGGAAAAGGGCC
TTTCCGTCCTCAGCCGTCGCTTCATGTGACTCCACGGAGTACCGGGCGCCGTCCAGGCACCTCGATTAGT
TCTCGAGCTTTTGGAGTACGTCGTCTTTAGGTTGGGGGGAGGGGTTTTATGCGATGGAGTTTCCCCACAC
TGAGTGGGTGGAGACTGAAGTTAGGCCAGCTTGGCACTTGATGTAATTCTCCTTGGAATTTGCCCTTTTT
GAGTTTGGATCTTGGTTCATTCTCAAGCCTCAGACAGTGGTTCAAAGTTTTTTTCTTCCATTTCAGGTGT
CGTGACGTACGGCCACCATGACCGAGTACAAGCCCACGGTGCGCCTCGCCACCCGCGACGACGTCCCCAG
GGCCGTACGCACCCTCGCCGCCGCGTTCGCCGACTACCCCGCCACGCGCCACACCGTCGATCCGGACCGC
CACATCGAGCGGGTCACCGAGCTGCAAGAACTCTTCCTCACGCGCGTCGGGCTCGACATCGGCAAGGTGT
GGGTCGCGGACGACGGCGCCGCCGTGGCGGTCTGGACCACGCCGGAGAGCGTCGAAGCGGGGGCGGTGTT
CGCCGAGATCGGCCCGCGCATGGCCGAGTTGAGCGGTTCCCGGCTGGCCGCGCAGCAACAGATGGAAGGC
CTCCTGGCGCCGCACCGGCCCAAGGAGCCCGCGTGGTTCCTGGCCACCGTCGGAGTCTCGCCCGACCACC
AGGGCAAGGGTCTGGGCAGCGCCGTCGTGCTCCCCGGAGTGGAGGCGGCCGAGCGCGCCGGGGTGCCCGC
CTTCCTGGAGACCTCCGCGCCCCGCAACCTCCCCTTCTACGAGCGGCTCGGCTTCACCGTCACCGCCGAC
GTCGAGGTGCCCGAAGGACCGCGCACCTGGTGCATGACCCGCAAGCCCGGTGCCTGAACGCGTTAAGTCG
ACAATCAACCTCTGGATTACAAAATTTGTGAAAGATTGACTGGTATTCTTAACTATGTTGCTCCTTTTAC
GCTATGTGGATACGCTGCTTTAATGCCTTTGTATCATGCTATTGCTTCCCGTATGGCTTTCATTTTCTCC
TCCTTGTATAAATCCTGGTTGCTGTCTCTTTATGAGGAGTTGTGGCCCGTTGTCAGGCAACGTGGCGTGG
TGTGCACTGTGTTTGCTGACGCAACCCCCACTGGTTGGGGCATTGCCACCACCTGTCAGCTCCTTTCCGG
GACTTTCGCTTTCCCCCTCCCTATTGCCACGGCGGAACTCATCGCCGCCTGCCTTGCCCGCTGCTGGACA
GGGGCTCGGCTGTTGGGCACTGACAATTCCGTGGTGTTGTCGGGGAAATCATCGTCCTTTCCTTGGCTGC
TCGCCTGTGTTGCCACCTGGATTCTGCGCGGGACGTCCTTCTGCTACGTCCCTTCGGCCCTCAATCCAGC
GGACCTTCCTTCCCGCGGCCTGCTGCCGGCTCTGCGGCCTCTTCCGCGTCTTCGCCTTCGCCCTCAGACG
AGTCGGATCTCCCTTTGGGCCGCCTCCCCGCGTCGACTTTAAGACCAATGACTTACAAGGCAGCTGTAGA
TCTTAGCCACTTTTTAAAAGAAAAGGGGGGACTGGAAGGGCTAATTCACTCCCAACGAAGACAAGATCTG
CTTTTTGCTTGTACTGGGTCTCTCTGGTTAGACCAGATCTGAGCCTGGGAGCTCTCTGGCTAACTAGGGA
ACCCACTGCTTAAGCCTCAATAAAGCTTGCCTTGAGTGCTTCAAGTAGTGTGTGCCCGTCTGTTGTGTGA
CTCTGGTAACTAGAGATCCCTCAGACCCTTTTAGTCAGTGTGGAAAATCTCTAGCAGTACGTATAGTAGT
TCATGTCATCTTATTATTCAGTATTTATAACTTGCAAAGAAATGAATATCAGAGAGTGAGAGGAACTTGT
TTATTGCAGCTTATAATGGTTACAAATAAAGCAATAGCATCACAAATTTCACAAATAAAGCATTTTTTTC
ACTGCATTCTAGTTGTGGTTTGTCCAAACTCATCAATGTATCTTATCATGTCTGGCTCTAGCTATCCCGC
CCCTAACTCCGCCCATCCCGCCCCTAACTCCGCCCAGTTCCGCCCATTCTCCGCCCCATGGCTGACTAAT
TTTTTTTATTTATGCAGAGGCCGAGGCCGCCTCGGCCTCTGAGCTATTCCAGAAGTAGTGAGGAGGCTTT
TTTGGAGGCCTAGGGACGTACCCAATTCGCCCTATAGTGAGTCGTATTACGCGCGCTCACTGGCCGTCGT
TTTACAACGTCGTGACTGGGAAAACCCTGGCGTTACCCAACTTAATCGCCTTGCAGCACATCCCCCTTTC
GCCAGCTGGCGTAATAGCGAAGAGGCCCGCACCGATCGCCCTTCCCAACAGTTGCGCAGCCTGAATGGCG
AATGGG
[124 nt withheld, positions 3367-3490]
C
[91 nt withheld, positions 3492-3582]
A
[49 nt withheld, positions 3584-3632]
CCTTTGACGTTGGAGTCCACGTTCTTT
[37 nt withheld, positions 3660-3696]
ACCCTATCTCGGTCTATTCTTTTGATTTATAAGGGATTTTGCCGATTTCGGCCTATTGGTTAAAAAATGA
GCTGATTTAACAAAAATTTAACGCGAATTTTAACAAAATATTAACGCTTACAATTTAGGTGGCACTTTTC
GGGGAAATGTGCGCGGAACCCCTATTTGTTTATTTTTCTAAATACATTCAAATATGTATCCGCTCATGAG
ACAATAACCCTGATAAATGCTTCAATAATATTGAAAAAGGAAGAGTATGAGTATTCAACATTTCCGTGTC
GCCCTTATTCCCTTTTTTGCGGCATTTTGCCTTCCTGTTTTTGCTCACCCAGAAACGCTGGTGAAAGTAA
AAGATGCTGAAGATCAGTTGGGTGCACGAGTGGGTTACATCGAACTGGATCTCAACAGCGGTAAGATCCT
TGAGAGTTTTCGCCCCGAAGAACGTTTTCCAATGATGAGCACTTTTAAAGTTCTGCTATGTGGCGCGGTA
TTATCCCGTATTGACGCCGGGCAAGAGCAACTCGGTCGCCGCATACACTATTCTCAGAATGACTTGGTTG
AGTACTCACCAGTCACAGAAAAGCATCTTACGGATGGCATGACAGTAAGAGAATTATGCAGTGCTGCCAT
AACCATGAGTGATAACACTGCGGCCAACTTACTTCTGACAACGATCGGAGGACCGAAGGAGCTAACCGCT
TTTTTGCACAACATGGGGGATCATGTAACTCGCCTTGATCGTTGGGAACCGGAGCTGAATGAAGCCATAC
CAAACGACGAGCGTGACACCACGATGCCTGTAGCAATGGCAACAACGTTGCGCAAACTATTAACTGGCGA
ACTACTTACTCTAGCTTCCCGGCAACAATTAATAGACTGGATGGAGGCGGATAAAGTTGCAGGACCACTT
CTGCGCTCGGCCCTTCCGGCTGGCTGGTTTATTGCTGATAAATCTGGAGCCGGTGAGCGTGGGTCTCGCG
GTATCATTGCAGCACTGGGGCCAGATGGTAAGCCCTCCCGTATCGTAGTTATCTACACGACGGGGAGTCA
GGCAACTATGGATGAACGAAATAGACAGATCGCTGAGATAGGTGCCTCACTGATTAAGCATTGGTAACTG
TCAGACCAAGTTTACTCATATATACTTTAGATTGATTTAAAACTTCATTTTTAATTTAAAAGGATCTAGG
TGAAGATCCTTTTTGATAATCTCATGACCAAAATCCCTTAACGTGAGTTTTCGTTCCACTGAGCGTCAGA
CCCCGTAGAAAAGATCAAAGGATCTTCTTGAGATCCTTTTTTTCTGCGCGTAATCTGCTGCTTGCAAACA
AAAAAACCACCGCTACCAGCGGTGGTTTGTTTGCCGGATCAAGAGCTACCAACTCTTTTTCCGAAGGTAA
CTGGCTTCAGCAGAGCGCAGATACCAAATACTGTTCTTCTAGTGTAGCCGTAGTTAGGCCACCACTTCAA
GAACTCTGTAGCACCGCCTACATACCTCGCTCTGCTAATCCTGTTACCAGTGGCTGCTGCCAGTGGCGAT
AAGTCGTGTCTTACCGGGTTGGACTCAAGACGATAGTTACCGGATAAGGCGCAGCGGTCGGGCTGAACGG
GGGGTTCGTGCACACAGCCCAGCTTGGAGCGAACGACCTACACCGAACTGAGATACCTACAGCGTGAGCT
ATGAGAAAGCGCCACGCTTCCCGAAGGGAGAAAGGCGGACAGGTATCCGGTAAGCGGCAGGGTCGGAACA
GGAGAGCGCACGAGGGAGCTTCCAGGGGGAAACGCCTGGTATCTTTATAGTCCTGTCGGGTTTCGCCACC
TCTGACTTGAGCGTCGATTTTTGTGATGCTCGTCAGGGGGGCGGAGCCTATGGAAAAACGCCAGCAACGC
GGCCTTTTTACGGTTCCTGGCCTTTTGCTGGCCTTTTGCTCACATGTTCTTTCCTGCGTTATCCCCTGAT
TCTGTGGATAACCGTATTACCGCCTTTGAGTGAGCTGATACCGCTCGCCGCAGCCGAACGACCGAGCGCA
GCGAGTCAGTGAGCGAGGAAGCGGAAGAGCGCCCAATACGCAAACCGCCTCTCCCCGCGCGTTGGCCGAT
TCATTAATGCAGCTGGCACGACAGGTTTCCCGACTGGAAAGCGGGCAGTGAGCGCAACGCAATTAATGTG
AGTTAGCTCACTCATTAGGCACCCCAGGCTTTACACTTTATGCTTCCGGCTCGTATGTTGTGTGGAATTG
TGAGCGGATAACAATTTCACACAGGAAACAGCTATGACCATGATTACGCCAAGCGCGCAATTAACCCTCA
CTAAAGGGAACAAAAGCTGGAGCTGCAAGCTTAATGTAGTCTTATGCAATACTCTTGTAGTCTTGCAACA
TGGTAACGATGAGTTAGCAACATGCCTTACAAGGAGAGAAAAAGCACCGTGCATGCCGATTGGTGGAAGT
AAGGTGGTACGATCGTGCCTTATTAGGAAGGCAACAGACGGGTCTGACATGGATTGGACGAACCACTGAA
TTGCCGCATTGCAGAGATATTGTATTTAAGTGCCTAGCTCGATACATAAACGGGTCTCTCTGGTTAGACC
AGATCTGAGCCTGGGAGCTCTCTGGCTAACTAGGGAACCCACTGCTTAAGCCTCAATAAAGCTTGCCTTG
AGTGCTTCAAGTAGTGTGTGCCCGTCTGTTGTGTGACTCTGGTAACTAGAGATCCCTCAGACCCTTTTAG
TCAGTGTGGAAAATCTCTAGCAGTGGCGCCCGAACAGGGACTTGAAAGCGAAAGGGAAACCAGAGGAGCT
CTCTCGACGCAGGACTCGGCTTGCTGAAGCGCGCACGGCAAGAGGCGAGGGGCGGCGACTGGTGAGTACG
CCAAAAATTTTGACTAGCGGAGGCTAGAAGGAGAGAGATGGGTGCGAGAGCGTCAGTATTAAGCGGGGGA
GAATTAGATCGCGATGGGAAAAAATTCGGTTAAGGCCAGGGGGAAAGAAAAAATATAAATTAAAACATAT
AGTATGGGCAAGCAGGGAGCTAGAACGATTCGCAGTTAATCCTGGCCTGTTAGAAACATCAGAAGGCTGT
AGACAAATACTGGGACAGCTACAACCATCCCTTCAGACAGGATCAGAAGAACTTAGATCATTATATAATA
CAGTAGCAACCCTCTATTGTGTGCATCAAAGGATAGAGATAAAAGACACCAAGGAAGCTTTAGACAAGAT
AGAGGAAGAGCAAAACAAAAGTAAGACCACCGCACAGCAAGCGGCCGCTGATCTTCAGACCTGGAGGAGG
AGATATGAGGGACAATTGGAGAAGTGAATTATATAAATATAAAGTAGTAAAAATTGAACCATTAGGAGTA
GCACCCACCAAGGCAAAGAGAAGAGTGGTGCAGAGAGAAAAAAGAGCAGTGGGAATAGGAGCTTTGTTCC
TTGGGTTCTTGGGAGCAGCAGGAAGCACTATGGGCGCAGCGTCAATGACGCTGACGGTACAGGCCAGACA
ATTATTGTCTGGTATAGTGCAGCAGCAGAACAATTTGCTGAGGGCTATTGAGGCGCAACAGCATCTGTTG
CAACTCACAGTCTGGGGCATCAAGCAGCTCCAGGCAAGAATCCTGGCTGTGGAAAGATACCTAAAGGATC
AACAGCTCCTGGGGATTTGGGGTTGCTCTGGAAAACTCATTTGCACCACTGCTGTGCCTTGGAATGCTAG
TTGGAGTAATAAATCTCTGGAACAGATTTGGAATCACACGACCTGGATGGAGTGGGACAGAGAAATTAAC
AATTACACAAGCTTAATACACTCCTTAATTGAAGAATCGCAAAACCAGCAAGAAAAGAATGAACAAGAAT
TATTGGAATTAGATAAATGGGCAAGTTTGTGGAATTGGTTTAACATAACAAATTGGCTGTGGTATATAAA
ATTATTCATAATGATAGTAGGAGGCTTGGTAGGTTTAAGAATAGTTTTTGCTGTACTTTCTATAGTGAAT
AGAGTTAGGCAGGGATATTCACCATTATCGTTTCAGACCCACCTCCCAACCCCGAGGGGACCCAGAGAGG
GCCTATTTCCCATGATTCCTTCATATTTGCATATACGATACAAGGCTGTTAGAGAGATAATTAGAATTAA
TTTGACTGTAAACACAAAGATATTAGTACAAAATACGTGACGTAGAAAGTAATAATTTCTTGGGTAGTTT
GCAGTTTTAAAATTATGTTTTAAAATGGACTATCATATGCTTACCGTAACTTGAAAGTATTTCGATTTCT
TGGCTTTATATATCTTGTGGAAAGGACGAAACACCGCGAAGTCTTTCTTAGATGGTGTTTTAGAGCTAGA
AATAGCAAGTTAAAATAAGGCTAGTCCGTTATCAACTTGAAAAAGTGGCACCGAGTCGGTGCTTTTTTAA
GCTTGGCGTAACTAGATCTTGAGACAAATGGCAGTATTCATCCACAATTTTAAAAGAAAAGGGGGGATTG
GGGGGTACAGTGCAGGGGAAAGAATAGTAGACATAATAGCAACAGACATACAAACTAAAGAATTACAAAA
ACAAATTACAAAAATTCAAAATTTTCGGGTTTATTACAGGGACAGCAGAGATCCACTTTGGCGCCGGCTC
GAGGGGG
