>Addgene plasmid #80233 | non-targeting control gRNA (BRDN0001145662) | depositor partial sequence | sequence record 150945 | Target Sequence
CGAAGTCTTTCTTAGATGGT
