>Addgene plasmid #80233 | non-targeting control gRNA (BRDN0001145662) | addgene partial sequence | sequence record 156159 | hU6-F 5'-GAGGGCCTATTTCCCATGATT-3'
CGATACAAGGCTGTTAGAGAGATAATTAGAATTAATTTGACTGTAAACACAAAGATATTAGTACAAAATA
CGTGACGTAGAAAGTAATAATTTCTTGGGTAGTTTGCAGTTTTAAAATTATGTTTTAAAATGGACTATCA
TATGCTTACCGTAACTTGAAAGTATTTCGATTTCTTGGCTTTATATATCTTGTGGAAAGGACGAAACACC
GCGAAGTCTTTCTTAGATGGTGTTTTAGAGCTAGAAATAGCAAGTTAAAATAAGGCTAGTCCGTTATCAA
CTTGAAAAAGTGGCACCGAGTCGGTGCTTTTTTAAGCTTGGCGTAACTAGATCTTGAGACAAATGGCAGT
ATTCATCCACAATTTTAAAAGAAAAGGGGGGATTGGGGGGTACAGTGCAGGGGAAAGAATAGTAGACATA
ATAGCAACAGACATACAAACTAAAGAATTACAAAAACAAATTACAAAAATTCAAAATTTTCGGGTTTATT
ACAGGGACAGCAGAGATCCACTTTGGCGCCGGCTCGAGGGGGCCCGGGTGCAAAGATGGATAAAGTTTTA
AACAGAGAGGAATCTTTGCAGCTAATGGACCTTCTAGGTCTTGAAAGGAGTGGGAATTGGCTCCGGTGCC
CGTCAGTGGGCAGAGCGCACATCGCCCACAGTCCCCGAGAAGTTGGGGGGAGGGGTCGGCAATTGATCCG
GTGCCTAGAGAAGGTGGCGCGGGGTAAACTGGGAAAGTGATGTCGTGTACTGGCTCCGCCTTTTTCCCGA
GGGTGGGGGAGAACCGTATATAAGTGCAGTAGTCGCCGTGAACGTTCTTTTTCGCAACGGGTTTGCCGCC
AGAACACAGGTAAGTGCCGTGTGTGGTTCCCGCGGGCCTGGCCTCTTTACGGGTTATGGCCCTTGCGTGC
CTTGAATTACTTCCACCTGGCTGCAGTACGTGATTCTTGATCCCGAGCTTCGGGTTGGAAGTGGGTGG
